>Addgene plasmid #193755 | pJA2LUXR(F) | addgene full sequence | sequence record 389739 | Addgene NGS Result
CTACTGGGACGAAGACGAACAGTCGACAACGAAGACGCCAACATCAAGATCTTTATTATCATGACATTAA
CCTATAAAAATAGGCGTATCACGAGGCCCTTTCGTCTTCACCTCGAGTTGACAGCTAGCTCAGTCCTAGG
TACTGTGCTAGCGAATTCATTAAAGAGGAGAAAGGTACCATGAAAAACATAAATGCCGACGACACATACA
GAATAATTAATAAAATTAAAGCTTGTAGAAGCAATAATGATATTAATCAATGCTTATCTGATATGACTAA
AATGGTACATTGTGAATATTATTTACTCGCGATCATTTATCCTCATTCTATGGTTAAATCTGATATTTCA
ATCCTAGATAATTACCCTAAAAAATGGAGGCAATATTATGATGACGCTAATTTAATAAAATATGATCCTA
TAGTAGATTATTCTAACTCCAATCATTCACCAATTAATTGGAATATATTTGAAAACAATGCTGTAAATAA
AAAATCTCCAAATGTAATTAAAGAAGCGAAAACATCAGGTCTTATCACTGGGTTTAGTTTCCCTATTCAT
ACGGCTAACAATGGCTTCGGAATGCTTAGTTTTGCACATTCAGAAAAAGACAACTATATAGATAGTTTAT
TTTTACATGCGTGTATGAACATACCATTAATTGTTCCTTCTCTAGTTGATAATTATCGAAAAATAAATAT
AGCAAATAATAAATCAAACAACGATTTAACCAAAAGAGAAAAAGAATGTTTAGCGTGGGCATGCGAAGGA
AAAAGCTCTTGGGATATTTCAAAAATATTAGGTTGCAGTGAGCGTACTGTCACTTTCCATTTAACCAATG
CGCAAATGAAACTCAATACAACAAACCGCTGCCAAAGTATTTCTAAAGCAATTTTAACAGGAGCAATTGA
TTGCCCATACTTTAAAAATTAATAACACTGATAGTGCTAGTGTAGATCACTACTAGAGCCAGGCATCATC
TAGAGGCATCAAATAAAACGAAAGGCTCAGTCGAAAGACTGGGCCTTTCGTTTTATCTGTTGTTTGTCGG
TGAACGCTCTCCTGAGTAGGACAAATCCGCCGCCCTAGACCTAGGCGATGACGGAAAAAGAGATCGTCTT
AATGTATAGATTTTCGTGGATTACGTCGCCAGTCAGGATCCTGGCAGAAGCTATTCATTCTGCAGTTCCG
TGCTCCAAAACAACCGTTCGGCTGCGGCGAGCGGTATCAGCTCACTCAAAGGCGGTAATACGGTTATCCA
CAGAATCAGGGGATAACGCAGGAAAGAACATGTGAGCAAAAGGCCAGCAAAAGGCCAGGAACCGTAAAAA
GGCCGCGTTGCTGGCGTTTTTCCATAGGCTCCGCCCCCCTGACGAGCATCACAAAAATCGACGCTCAAGT
CAGAGGTGGCGAAACCCGACAGGACTATAAAGATACCAGGCGTTTCCCCCTGGAAGCTCCCTCGTGCGCT
CTCCTGTTCCGACCCTGCCGCTTACCGGATACCTGTCCGCCTTTCTCCCTTCGGGAAGCGTGGCGCTTTC
TCATAGCTCACGCTGTAGGTATCTCAGTTCGGTGTAGGTCGTTCGCTCCAAGCTGGGCTGTGTGCACGAA
CCCCCCGTTCAGCCCGACCGCTGCGCCTTATCCGGTAACTATCGTCTTGAGTCCAACCCGGTAAGACACG
ACTTATCGCCACTGGCAGCAGCCACTGGTAACAGGATTAGCAGAGCGAGGTATGTAGGCGGTGCTACAGA
GTTCTTGAAGTGGTGGCCTAACTACGGCTACACTAGAAGGACAGTATTTGGTATCTGCGCTCTGCTGAAG
CCAGTTACCTTCGGAAAAAGAGTTGGTAGCTCTTGATCCGGCAAACAAACCACCGCTGGTAGCGGTGGTT
TTTTTGTTTGCAAGCAGCAGATTACGCGCAGAAAAAAAGGATCTCAAGAAGATCCTTTGATCTTTTCTAC
GGGGTCTGACGCTCAGTGGAACGAAAACTCACGTTAAGGGATTTTGGTCATGACTAGTGCTTGGATTCTC
ACCAATAAAAAACGCCCGGCGGCAACCGAGCGTTCTGAACAAATCCAGATGGAGTTCTGAGGTCATTACT
GGATCTATCAACAGGAGTCCAAGCGAGCTCGTAAACTTGGTCTGACAGTTACCAATGCTTAATCAGTGAG
GCACCTATCTCAGCGATCTGTCTATTTCGTTCATCCATAGTTGCCTGACTCCCCGTCGTGTAGATAACTA
CGATACGGGAGGGCTTACCATCTGGCCCCAGTGCTGCAATGATACCGCGAGACCCACGCTCACCGGCTCC
AGATTTATCAGCAATAAACCAGCCAGCCGGAAGGGCCGAGCGCAGAAGTGGTCCTGCAACTTTATCCGCC
TCCATCCAGTCTATTAATTGTTGCCGGGAAGCTAGAGTAAGTAGTTCGCCAGTTAATAGTTTGCGCAACG
TTGTTGCCATTGCTACAGGCATCGTGGTGTCACGCTCGTCGTTTGGTATGGCTTCATTCAGCTCCGGTTC
CCAACGATCAAGGCGAGTTACATGATCCCCCATGTTGTGCAAAAAAGCGGTTAGCTCCTTCGGTCCTCCG
ATCGTTGTCAGAAGTAAGTTGGCCGCAGTGTTATCACTCATGGTTATGGCAGCACTGCATAATTCTCTTA
CTGTCATGCCATCCGTAAGATGCTTTTCTGTGACTGGTGAGTACTCAACCAAGTCATTCTGAGAATAGTG
TATGCGGCGACCGAGTTGCTCTTGCCCGGCGTCAATACGGGATAATACCGCGCCACATAGCAGAACTTTA
AAAGTGCTCATCATTGGAAAACGTTCTTCGGGGCGAAAACTCTCAAGGATCTTACCGCTGTTGAGATCCA
GTTCGATGTAACCCACTCGTGCACCCAACTGATCTTCAGCATCTTTTACTTTCACCAGCGTTTCTGGGTG
AGCAAAAACAGGAAGGCAAAATGCCGCAAAAAAGGGAATAAGGGCGACACGGAAATGTTGAATACTCATA
CTCTTCCTTTTTCAATATTATTGAAGCATTTATCAGGGTTATTGTCTCATGAGCGGATACATATTTGAAT
GTATTTAGAAAAATAAACAAATAGGGGTTCCGCGCACATTTCCCCGAAAAGTGCCACCTGACGT
Features (pLannotate 1.2.2; 7 found; start..end, strand, type, name):
    118..142     +  promoter       J23119(SpeI) promoter (fragment): bacterial promoter (Registry of Standard Biological Parts BBa J23119) modified to end with an SpeI site
    180..929     +  CDS            luxR: LUXR_ALIFS - Experimental evidence at protein level: Swiss-Prot protein existence level 1. Transcriptional activator of the bioluminescence operon. Binds to the OHHL autoinducer. From Aliivibrio fischeri (Vibrio fischeri).
    990..1076    +  terminator     rrnB T1 terminator: Escherichia coli rrnB; transcription terminator T1 from the E. coli rrnB gene
   1349..1937    -  rep_origin     ori: high-copy-number ColE1/pMB1/pBR322/pUC origin of replication
   2025..2119    -  terminator     lambda t0 terminator: transcription terminator from phage lambda
   2149..3009    -  CDS            AmpR: β-lactamase; bla; confers resistance to ampicillin, carbenicillin, and related antibiotics
   3010..3114    -  promoter       AmpR promoter: bla
