[The description below was written by a language model from this plasmid's Addgene catalogue record and pLannotate feature annotations shown in this document.]
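Description:
pJA2LUXR(F) is a small (about 3.1 kb) bacterial expression plasmid built on a pZ-series modular backbone for use in Escherichia coli. It replicates from a high-copy ColE1-type origin and is selected with ampicillin through a β-lactamase gene driven by its native bla promoter and followed by the phage lambda t0 terminator. The origin and resistance cassette lie on the opposite strand from the payload, as is typical of the compact pZ layout, in which terminators insulate the individual modules from one another.

The payload is a single constitutive expression unit for LuxR, the quorum-sensing transcriptional activator from Aliivibrio (Vibrio) fischeri that binds the acyl-homoserine lactone autoinducer OHHL and then activates lux-type promoters. According to the catalogue entry, the gene is driven by the synthetic constitutive promoter BBa_J23102. The automated annotation labels the short promoter element upstream of the coding sequence as a fragment of the closely related J23119 family member, which is consistent with a promoter from the same Anderson collection rather than a conflict. Transcription ends at the rrnB T1 terminator downstream of luxR. The insert was placed between KpnI and XbaI sites, and the "(F)" in the name denotes the forward orientation of the LuxR cassette. No tags or reporter genes are annotated.

The plasmid supplies a steady level of the LuxR receptor so that cells can sense the autoinducer and drive a LuxR-responsive promoter carried on another construct. It was deposited with work on engineered bacteria that implement artificial-neural-network-style architectures for reversible and irreversible computing.
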