Addgene plasmid #193755: pJA2LUXR(F)
Purpose: Expresses LuxR in forward direction under the control of BBa_J23102 constitutive promoter, ColE1 origin of replication, Ampicillin selection
Depositing lab: Sangram Bagh. Depositing organization: Saha Institute of Nuclear Physics. Publication: A single layer artificial neural network type architecture with molecular engineered bacteria for reversible and irreversible computing. Sarkar K, Bonnerjee D, Srivastava R, Bagh S. Chem Sci. 2021 Nov 9;12(48):15821-15832. doi: 10.1039/d1sc01505b. eCollection 2021 Dec 15. PubMed 35024106.
Backbone
  Vector backbone: pZ
  Backbone size w/o insert (bp): 2345
  Total vector size (bp): 3144
  Vector type: Bacterial Expression
Growth in bacteria
  Bacterial resistance: Ampicillin, 100 μg/mL
  Growth temperature: 37°C
  Growth strain: DH5alpha
  Copy number: High Copy
Gene/Insert
  Gene/Insert name: LuxR
  Species: Bacteria
  Insert size (bp): 799
  Promoter: BBa_J23102
  Cloning method: Restriction Enzyme; 5′ cloning site KpnI (unknown if destroyed); 3′ cloning site XbaI (unknown if destroyed)
  Sequencing primers: 5′ ATGCCGACGACACATACAGA; 3′ TGATGCCTGGCTCTAGTAGTGA
Terms and licenses: Academic/Nonprofit Terms; Industry Terms: Not Available to Industry
How to cite: pJA2LUXR(F) was a gift from Sangram Bagh (Addgene plasmid # 193755 ; http://n2t.net/addgene:193755 ; RRID:Addgene_193755)
